>Addgene plasmid #36779 | TAL2368 | depositor partial sequence | sequence record 45972 | TAL2368 sequence 1640 bps
GAACCTGACCCCAGACCAGGTAGTCGCAATCGCGTCACATGACGGGGGAAAGCAAGCCCTGGAAACCGTG
CAAAGGTTGTTGCCGGTCCTTTGTCAAGACCACGGCCTTACACCGGAGCAAGTCGTGGCCATTGCAAGCA
ATGGGGGTGGCAAACAGGCTCTTGAGACGGTTCAGAGACTTCTCCCAGTTCTCTGTCAAGCCCACGGGCT
GACTCCCGATCAAGTTGTAGCGATTGCGTCCAACGGTGGAGGGAAACAAGCATTGGAGACTGTCCAACGG
CTCCTTCCCGTGTTGTGTCAAGCCCACGGTTTGACGCCTGCACAAGTGGTCGCCATCGCCTCGAATGGCG
GCGGTAAGCAGGCGCTGGAAACAGTACAGCGCCTGCTGCCTGTACTGTGCCAGGATCATGGACTGACCCC
AGACCAGGTAGTCGCAATCGCGTCGAACATTGGGGGAAAGCAAGCCCTGGAAACCGTGCAAAGGTTGTTG
CCGGTCCTTTGTCAAGACCACGGCCTTACACCGGAGCAAGTCGTGGCCATTGCATCCCACGACGGTGGCA
AACAGGCTCTTGAGACGGTTCAGAGACTTCTCCCAGTTCTCTGTCAAGCCCACGGGCTGACTCCCGATCA
AGTTGTAGCGATTGCGTCCAACGGTGGAGGGAAACAAGCATTGGAGACTGTCCAACGGCTCCTTCCCGTG
TTGTGTCAAGCCCACGGTTTGACGCCTGCACAAGTGGTCGCCATCGCCAACAACAACGGCGGTAAGCAGG
CGCTGGAAACAGTACAGCGCCTGCTGCCTGTACTGTGCCAGGATCATGGACTGACCCCAGACCAGGTAGT
CGCAATCGCGTCGAACATTGGGGGAAAGCAAGCCCTGGAAACCGTGCAAAGGTTGTTGCCGGTCCTTTGT
CAAGACCACGGCCTTACACCGGAGCAAGTCGTGGCCATTGCAAGCAATGGGGGTGGCAAACAGGCTCTTG
AGACGGTTCAGAGACTTCTCCCAGTTCTCTGTCAAGCCCACGGGCTGACTCCCGATCAAGTTGTAGCGAT
TGCGTCGAACATTGGAGGGAAACAAGCATTGGAGACTGTCCAACGGCTCCTTCCCGTGTTGTGTCAAGCC
CACGGTTTGACGCCTGCACAAGTGGTCGCCATCGCCTCCAATATTGGCGGTAAGCAGGCGCTGGAAACAG
TACAGCGCCTGCTGCCTGTACTGTGCCAGGATCATGGACTGACCCCAGACCAGGTAGTCGCAATCGCGTC
AAACGGAGGGGGAAAGCAAGCCCTGGAAACCGTGCAAAGGTTGTTGCCGGTCCTTTGTCAAGACCACGGC
CTTACACCGGAGCAAGTCGTGGCCATTGCAAATAATAACGGTGGCAAACAGGCTCTTGAGACGGTTCAGA
GACTTCTCCCAGTTCTCTGTCAAGCCCACGGGCTGACTCCCGATCAAGTTGTAGCGATTGCGTCCAACGG
TGGAGGGAAACAAGCATTGGAGACTGTCCAACGGCTCCTTCCCGTGTTGTGTCAAGCCCACGGTTTGACG
CCTGCACAAGTGGTCGCCATCGCCAGCCATGATGGCGGTAAGCAGGCGCTGGAAACAGTACAGCGCCTGC
TGCCTGTACTGTGCCAGGATCATGGACTGA
