>Addgene plasmid #36779 | TAL2368 | addgene partial sequence | sequence record 48201 | CMV-F 5'-CGCAAATGGGCGGTAGGCGTG-3'
GCAGAGCTCTCTGGCTAACTAGAGAACCCACTGCTTACTGGCTTATCGAAATTAATACGACTCACTATAG
GGAGACCCAAGCTGGCTAGCACCATGGACTACAAAGACCATGACGGTGATTATAAAGATCATGACATCGA
TTACAAGGATGACGATGACAAGATGGCCCCCAAGAAGAAGAGGAAGGTGGGCATTCACCGCGGGGTACCT
ATGGTGGACTTGAGGACACTCGGTTATTCGCAACAGCAACAGGAGAAAATCAAGCCTAAGGTCAGGAGCA
CCGTCGCGCAACACCACGAGGCGCTTGTGGGGCATGGCTTCACTCATGCGCATATTGTCGCGCTTTCACA
GCACCCTGCGGCGCTTGGGACGGTGGCTGTCAAATACCAAGATATGATTGCGGCCCTGCCCGAAGCCACG
CACGAGGCAATTGTAGGGGTCGGTAAACAGTGGTCGGGAGCGCGAGCACTTGAGGCGCTGCTGACTGTGG
CGGGTGAGCTTAGGGGGCCTCCGCTCCAGCTCGACACCGGGCAGCTGCTGAAGATCGCGAAGAGAGGGGG
AGTAACAGCGGTAGAGGCAGTGCACGCCTGGCGCAATGCGCTCACCGGGGCCCCCTTGAACCTGACCCCA
GACCAGGTAGTCGCAATCGCGTCACATGACGGGGGAAAGCAAGCCCTGGAAACCGTGCAAAGGTTGTTGC
CGGTCCTTTGTCAAGACCACGGCCTTACACCGGAGCAAGTCGTGGCCATTGCAAGCAATGGGGGTGGCAA
ACAGGCTCTTGAGACGGTTCAGAGACTTCTCCCAGTTCTCTGTCAAGCCCACGGGCTGACTCCCGATCAA
GTTGTAGCGATTGCGTCCAACGGTGGAGGGAAACAAGCATTGGAGACTGTCCAACGGCTCCTTCCCGTGT
TGTGTCAAGCC
