>Addgene plasmid #36779 | TAL2368 | addgene partial sequence | sequence record 48202 | JDS-TALEN-F 5'-TAGGGGTCGGTAAACAGTGG-3'
GCTGCTGACTGTGGCGGGTGAGCTTAGGGGGCCTCCGCTCCAGCTCGACACCGGGCAGCTGCTGAAGATC
GCGAAGAGAGGGGGAGTAACAGCGGTAGAGGCAGTGCACGCCTGGCGCAATGCGCTCACCGGGGCCCCCT
TGAACCTGACCCCAGACCAGGTAGTCGCAATCGCGTCACATGACGGGGGAAAGCAAGCCCTGGAAACCGT
GCAAAGGTTGTTGCCGGTCCTTTGTCAAGACCACGGCCTTACACCGGAGCAAGTCGTGGCCATTGCAAGC
AATGGGGGTGGCAAACAGGCTCTTGAGACGGTTCAGAGACTTCTCCCAGTTCTCTGTCAAGCCCACGGGC
TGACTCCCGATCAAGTTGTAGCGATTGCGTCCAACGGTGGAGGGAAACAAGCATTGGAGACTGTCCAACG
GCTCCTTCCCGTGTTGTGTCAAGCCCACGGTTTGACGCCTGCACAAGTGGTCGCCATCGCCTCGAATGGC
GGCGGTAAGCAGGCGCTGGAAACAGTACAGCGCCTGCTGCCTGTACTGTGCCAGGATCATGGACTGACCC
CAGACCAGGTAGTCGCAATCGCGTCGAACATTGGGGGAAAGCAAGCCCTGGAAACCGTGCAAAGGTTGTT
GCCGGTCCTTTGTCAAGACCACGGCCTTACACCGGAGCAAGTCGTGGCCATTGCATCCCACGACGGTGGC
AAACAGGCTCTTGAGACGGTTCAGAGACTTCTCCCAGTTCTCTGTCAAGCCCACGGGCTGACTCCCGATC
AAGTTGTAGCGATTGCGTCCAACGGTGGAGGGAAACAAGCATTGGAGACTGTCCAACGGCTCCTTCCCGT
GTTGTGTCAAGCCCACGGTTTGACGCCTGCACAAGTGGTCGCCATCGCCAACAACAACGGCGGTAAGC
