[The description below was written by a language model from this plasmid's Addgene catalogue record.]
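Description:
TAL2368 is a mammalian expression plasmid encoding the left monomer of a TALEN pair directed against the human NCOR1 gene. It is built on the JDS70 backbone (about 6.4 kb without insert), one of a set of TALEN acceptor vectors, and is maintained in E. coli as a high-copy plasmid under ampicillin selection. The roughly 1.6 kb insert is a custom array of TAL effector repeats produced by the FLASH assembly method and cloned into the backbone through BsmBI sites, which were destroyed in the process. BsmBI is a type IIS enzyme, which allows the repeat array to be joined in frame with the flanking backbone-encoded sequences.

The backbone supplies the remaining parts of the nuclease: an N-terminal 3X FLAG tag for detection of the protein and a C-terminal wild-type FokI cleavage domain. Expression in mammalian cells is driven by the CMV promoter, and the vector type also lists a T7 promoter, so that mRNA can be synthesised in vitro as an alternative to delivering plasmid DNA. The BGH reverse sequencing primer suggests a BGH polyadenylation region downstream, though the record does not list this explicitly.

Because FokI cleaves as a dimer, this left-half construct is meant to be used with a matching right-half TALEN that binds the opposite strand nearby. Together they create a double-strand break at the NCOR1 locus for genome editing. The record lists the species as human, although the linked gene entry carries mouse-style aliases. No feature table is supplied, so other backbone elements, such as the replication origin, are not documented here.
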