Addgene plasmid #36779: TAL2368
Depositing lab: Keith Joung. Depositing organization: Massachusetts General Hospital. Publication: FLASH assembly of TALENs for high-throughput genome editing. Reyon D, Tsai SQ, Khayter C, Foden JA, Sander JD, Joung JK. Nat Biotechnol. 2012 Apr 8. doi: 10.1038/nbt.2170. PubMed 22484455.
Backbone
  Vector backbone: JDS70
  Backbone manufacturer: Joung lab (Addgene Plasmid # 32285)
  Backbone size w/o insert (bp): 6447
  Vector type: Mammalian, T7 for in vitro mRNA synthesis
Growth in bacteria
  Bacterial resistance: Ampicillin, 100 μg/mL
  Growth temperature: 37°C
  Growth strain: XL1 Blue
  Copy number: High Copy
Gene/Insert
  Gene/Insert name: NCOR1-TALEN_Left (alt name: NCOR1)
  Species: H. sapiens (human)
  Insert size (bp): 1640
  Entrez Gene: Ncor1 (a.k.a. 5730405M06Rik, A230020K14Rik, N-CoR, RIP13, Rxrip13, mKIAA1047)
  Promoter: CMV
  Tag / fusion protein: 3X Flag (N terminal on backbone); WT FOKI (C terminal on backbone)
  Cloning method: Restriction Enzyme; 5′ cloning site BsmBI (destroyed during cloning); 3′ cloning site BsmBI (destroyed during cloning)
  Sequencing primers: 5′ CMV-F; 3′ BGH-rev
Terms and licenses: Academic/Nonprofit Terms; Industry Terms: Not Available to Industry
Depositor comments: Target binding site: TCTTTACTGATAATGTCA It is strongly recommended that users perform a diagnostic digest to verify this plasmid prior to use. For example, a double digest of the plasmid with BamHI and KpnI should result in two bands at 2.2kb and 5.9kb.
How to cite: TAL2368 was a gift from Keith Joung (Addgene plasmid # 36779 ; http://n2t.net/addgene:36779 ; RRID:Addgene_36779)
